>Addgene plasmid #224869 | pYAMTrGCsgScLEU2 | addgene full sequence | sequence record 449561 | Addgene NGS Result
GTCCTTTTCATCACGTGCTATAAAAATAATTATAATTTAAATTTTTTAATATAAATATATAAATTAAAAA
TAGAAAGTAAAAAAAGAAATTAAAGAAAAAATAGTTTTTGTTTTCCGAAGATGTAAAAGACTCTAGGGGG
ATCGCCAACAAATACTACCTTTTATCTTGCTCTTCCTGCTCTCAGGTATTAATGCCGAATTGTTTCATCT
TGTCTGTGTAGAAGACCACACACGAAAATCCTGTGATTTTACATTTTACTTATCGTTAATCGAATGTATA
TCTATTTAATCTGCTTTTCTTGTCTAATAAATATATATGTAAAGTACGCTTTTTGTTGAAATTTTTTAAA
CCTTTGTTTATTTTTTTTTCTTCATTCCGTAACTCTTCTACCTTCTTTATTTACTTTCTAAAATCCAAAT
ACAAAACATAAAAATAAATAAACACAGAGTAAATTCCCAAATTATTCCATCATTAAAAGATACGAGGCGC
GTGTAAGTTACAGGCAAGCGATCCGTCCTAAGAAACCATTATTATCATGACATTAACCTATAAAAATAGG
CGTATCACGAGGCCCTTTCGTCTCGCGCGTTTCGGTGATGACGGTGAAAACCTCTGACACATGCAGCTCC
CGGAGACGGTCACAGCTTGTCTGTAAGCGGATGCCGGGAGCAGACAAGCCCGTCAGGGCGCGTCAGCGGG
TGTTGGCGGGTGTCGGGGCTGGCTTAACTATGCGGCATCAGAGCAGATTGTACTGAGAGTGCACCATAGT
TTAGCTTGCCTCGTCCCCGCCGGGTCACCCGGCCAGCGACATGGAGGCCCAGAATACCCTCCTTGACAGT
CTTGACGTGCGCAGCTCAGGGGCATGATGTGACTGTCGCCCGTACATTTAGCCCATACATCCCCATGTAT
AATCATTTGCATCCATACATTTTGATGGCCGCACGGCGCGAAGCAAAAATTACGGCTCCTCGCTGCAGAC
CTGCGAGCAGGGAAACGCTCCCCTCACAGACGCGTTGAATTGTCCCCACGCCGCGCCCCTGTAGAGAAAT
ATAAAAGGTTAGGATTTGCCACTGAGGTTCTTCTTTCATATACTTCCTTTTAAAATCTTGCTAGGATACA
GTTCTCACATCACATCCGAACATAAACAACCATGGGTAAGGAAAAGACTCACGTTTCGAGGCCGCGATTA
AATTCCAACATGGATGCTGATTTATATGGGTATAAATGGGCTCGCGATAATGTCGGGCAATCAGGTGCGA
CAATCTATCGATTGTATGGGAAGCCCGATGCGCCAGAGTTGTTTCTGAAACATGGCAAAGGTAGCGTTGC
CAATGATGTTACAGATGAGATGGTCAGACTAAACTGGCTGACGGAATTTATGCCTCTTCCGACCATCAAG
CATTTTATCCGTACTCCTGATGATGCATGGTTACTCACCACTGCGATCCCCGGCAAAACAGCATTCCAGG
TATTAGAAGAATATCCTGATTCAGGTGAAAATATTGTTGATGCGCTGGCAGTGTTCCTGCGCCGGTTGCA
TTCGATTCCTGTTTGTAATTGTCCTTTTAACAGCGATCGCGTATTTCGTCTCGCTCAGGCGCAATCACGA
ATGAATAACGGTTTGGTTGATGCGAGTGATTTTGATGACGAGCGTAATGGCTGGCCTGTTGAACAAGTCT
GGAAAGAAATGCATAAGCTTTTGCCATTCTCACCGGATTCAGTCGTCACTCATGGTGATTTCTCACTTGA
TAACCTTATTTTTGACGAGGGGAAATTAATAGGTTGTATTGATGTTGGACGAGTCGGAATCGCAGACCGA
TACCAGGATCTTGCCATCCTATGGAACTGCCTCGGTGAGTTTTCTCCTTCATTACAGAAACGGCTTTTTC
AAAAATATGGTATTGATAATCCTGATATGAATAAATTGCAGTTTCATTTGATGCTCGATGAGTTTTTCTA
ATCAGTACTGACAATAAAAAGATTCTTGTTTTCAAGAACTTGTCATTTGTATAGTTTTTTTATATTGTAG
TTGTTCTATTTTAATCAAATGTTAGCGTGATTTATATTTTTTTTCGCCTCGACATCATCTGCCCAGATGC
GAAGTTAAGTGCGCAGAAAGTAATATCATGCGTCAATCGTATGTGAATGCTGGTCGCTATACTGCTGTCG
ATTCGATACTAACGCCGCCATCCAGTGTCGAAAACAATACCGCACAGATGCGTAAGGAGAAAATACCGCA
TCAGGAAATTGTAAGCGTTAATATTTTGTTAAAATTCGCGTTAAATTTTTGTTAAATCAGCTCATTTTTT
AACCAATAGGCCGAAATCGGCAAAATCCCTTATAAATCAAAAGAATAGACCGAGATAGGGT
[37 nt withheld, positions 2372-2408]
AAAGAACGTGGACTCCAACGTCAAAGG
[49 nt withheld, positions 2436-2484]
T
[91 nt withheld, positions 2486-2576]
G
[124 nt withheld, positions 2578-2701]
CCATTCGCCATTCAGGCTGCGCAACTGTTGGGAAGGGCGATCGGTGCGGGCCTCTTCGCTATTACGCCAG
CTGGCGAAAGGGGGATGTGCTGCAAGGCGATTAAGTTGGGTAACGCCAGGGTTTTCCCAGTCACGACGTT
GTAAAACGACGGCCAGTGAGCGCGCGTAATACGACTCACTATAGGGCGAATTGGAGCTCCACCGCGGTGG
CGGCCGCTCTAGAACTAGTGGATCCCCCGGGCTGCAGGAATTCGATCTGGCACGACAGGTTTCCCGACTG
GAAAGCGGGCAGTGAGCGCAACGCAATTAATGTGAGTTAGCTCACTCATTAGGCACCCCAGGCTTTACAC
TTTATGCTTCCGGCTCGTATGTTGTGTGGAATTGTGAGCGGATAACAATTTCACACAGGAAACAGCTATG
ACCATGATTACGCCAAGCGCGCAATTAACCCTCACTAAAGGGAACAAAAGCTGGAGCTCCACCGCGGACA
ATCTTTGAAAAGATAATGTATGATTATGCTTTCACTCATATTTATACAGAAACTTGATGTTTTCTTTCGA
GTATATACAAGGTGATTACATGTACGTTTGAAGTACAACTCTAGATTTTGTAGTGCCCTCTTGGGCTAGC
GGTAAAGGTGCGCATTTTTTCACACCCTACAATGTTCTGTTCAAAAGATTTTGGTCAAACGCTGTAGAAG
TGAAAGTTGGTGCGCATGTTTCGGCGTTCGAAACTTCTCCGCAGTGAAAGATAAATGATCAAGGACCAAA
TAGGCAATGGGTTTTAGAGCTAGAAATAGCAAGTTAAAATAAGGCTAGTCCGTTATCAACTTGAAAAAGT
GGCACCGAGTCGGTGGTGCTTTTTTTGTTTTTTATGTCTTCGAGTCATGTAATTAGTTATAAGCATGTGA
GCTAAGACACTGTAATTGCCAATCTAAACGATACCACGGCCGCTCTAGAGAAATGGGGAGCGATTTGCAG
GCATTTGCTCGGCATGCCGGTAGAGGTGTGGTCAATAAGAGCGACCTCATGCTATACCTGAGAAAGCAAC
CTGACCTACAGGAAAGAGTTACTCAAGAATAAGAATTTTCGTTTTAAAACCTAAGAGTCACTTTAAAATT
TGTATACACTTATTTTTTTTATAACTTATTTAATAATAAAAATCATAAATCATAAGAAATTCGCCTCGAG
AGTCTAGGATCCGGAACTACCTACCTTGCGCTTTTTCTTGGGAGCTCCCTCATCCCCTCCGAGCTGTGAG
AGGTCAATCCGAGTTTCGTAAAGTCCGGTGATGCTCTGGTGGATGAGGGTGGCGTCCAGCACTTCTTTGG
TGGAGGTATAGCGTTTCCGGTCGATGGTGGTGTCGAAGTACTTGAATGCGGCAGGGGCACCAAGATTGGT
GAGGGTGAACAGGTGGATGATATTCTCAGCCTGCTCCCGAATTGGTTTGTCTCTGTGCTTATTGTATGCG
CTAAGGACTTTATCGAGGTTGGCATCAGCGAGAATGACGCGTTTAGAAAACTCGGAAATCTGCTCAATGA
TCTCGTCCAGATAATGCTTATGCTGCTCCACAAACAGTTGCTTTTGCTCGTTGTCCTCGGGGCTCCCCTT
CAGCTTCTCGTAATGGCTTGCAAGGTAGAGGAAATTCACGTACTTGGAGGGGAGAGCCAGCTCATTACCC
TTCTGAAGTTCGCCAGCGGAGGCGAGCATCCGCTTCCGCCCATTCTCCAGTTCGAACAGGCTATACTTTG
GGAGCTTGATGATAAGGTCCTTCTTGACTTCCTTGTAACCTTTGGCTTCGAGAAAGTCAATTGGGTTCTT
CTCGAAGGAGCTGCGCTCCATAATGGTGATACCCAGCAGTTCCTTCACGCTCTTGAGCTTCTTAGACTTT
CCTTTTTCCACCTTAGCCACGACCAGGACAGAATAAGCCACAGTTGGTGAATCGAATCCGCCGTACTTCT
TAGGGTCCCAATCCTTCTTCCTTGCAATGAGCTTGTCGGAGTTGCGCTTGGGGAGGATTGATTCCTTAGA
AAAGCCTCCGGTTTGCACCTCGGTTTTCTTCACGATGTTCACTTGAGGCATAGAAAGCACTTTGCGCACG
GTAGCGAAATCTCTGCCCTTGTCCCACACGATTTCGCCAGTCTCCCCATTAGTCTCGATGAGCGGCCTCT
TCCGGATCTCACCGTTTGCAAGGGTGATTTCGGTCTTGAAGAAATTCATGATGTTGCTGTAGAAGAAGTA
CTTTGCGGTGGCCTTTCCGATCTCCTGCTCAGATTTGGCAATCATCTTGCGCACGTCGTAGACCTTGTAG
TCTCCGTACACGAACTCGCTTTCCAGCTTTGGGTACTTCTTGATTAGGGCGGTTCCCACCACGGCATTCA
GATATGCGTCATGAGCATGATGATAGTTATTGATCTCCCGCACTTTGTAGAATTGAAAGTCCTTTCTGAA
ATCGCTGACCAGCTTGGACTTCAGGGTAATCACCTTCACCTCGCGGATAAGTTTGTCGTTTTCGTCGTAC
TTGGTATTCATGCGTGAGTCAAGGATTTGGGCTACATGTTTAGTAATCTGCCGAGTCTCCACAAGTTGCC
GTTTAATGAATCCTGCTTTGTCCAGTTCGCTCAGTCCGCCCCTCTCAGCCTTAGTGAGATTGTCGAACTT
CCGCTGAGTGATTAGCTTTGCGTTCAGAAGCTGGCGCCAATAGTTCTTCATCTTTTTCACGACTTCCTCT
GAGGGCACGTTATCTGACTTTCCCCGGTTCTTGTCTGAGCGAGTCAGCACCTTATTGTCAATTGAGTCGT
CTTTGAGGAAGCTCTGAGGGACGATGTGGTCCACGTCGTAGTCTGAGAGCCTGTTGATATCAAGCTCTTG
GTCCACATACATATCGCGTCCATTTTGAAGGTAGTACAGATAGAGCTTCTCATTCTGAAGCTGGGTGTTT
TCCACCGGGTGCTCTTTAAGGATCTGTGACCCGAGCTCCTTAATCCCTTCCTCAATTCTTTTCATCCGCT
CCCTGCTGTTCTTCTGTCCCTTCTGGGTAGTCTGGTTTTCCCTGGCCATCTCGATGACAATGTTCTCTGG
TTTATGGCGACCCATCACCTTGACCAGCTCGTCCACGACTTTCACGGTCTGGAGAATACCCTTCTTAATA
GCGGGTGAACCAGCCAGATTTGCGATATGCTCGTGCAGTGAGTCACCTTGTCCAGACACTTGGGCCTTCT
GGATGTCCTCCTTAAAGGTCAGGGAATCATCATGGATAAGTTGCATGAAGTTGCGATTAGCGAATCCGTC
GCTCTTAAGGAAATCAAGAATGGTCTTTCCGCTCTGTTTGTCCCGGATTCCGTTGATGAGTTTGCGGCTA
AGGCGTCCCCATCCGGTATATCTTCTCCGTTTAAGTTGCTTCATCACTTTATCGTCGAACAGATGGGCGT
AGGTCTTAAGCCTCTCCTCGATCATTTCCCGGTCCTCGAACAGAGTGAGAGTCAGGACAATGTCCTCAAG
GATGTCCTCTTTCTCCTCATTGTCCAGAAAATCCTTGTCCTTGATGATCTTAAGCAGATCATGGTAGGTA
CCCAGGCTTGCGTTGAACCGATCTTCGACCCCGCTAATCTCCACAGAGTCGAAGCATTCAATTTTCTTGA
AATAGTCCTCCTTCAGCTGCTTCACGGTCACCTTTCTATTGGTCTTGAACAGAAGGTCCACAATTGCCTT
CTTTTGTTCGCCTGACAGGAATGCGGGCTTCCTCATCCCTTCGGTGACATATTTCACCTTGGTCAGCTCG
TTGTACACGGTAAAGTACTCGTAGAGCAGGGAATGTTTCGGCAGGACCTTCTCATTGGGGAGGTTCTTAT
CGAAGTTAGTCATCCGTTCGATGAATGACTGAGCGCTGGCTCCCTTGTCCACCACCTCTTCGAAGTTCCA
GGGAGTGATAGTTTCTTCTGACTTTCTGGTCATCCAAGCAAACCGGCTATTTCCTCTGGCGAGGGGTCCC
ACGTAGTAGGGGATGCGGAAAGTGAGAATTTTCTCAATCTTCTCCCTGTTGTCCTTAAGAAAGGGGTAGA
AGTCCTCTTGGCGCCGAAGGATGGCGTGAAGCTCCCCAAGATGGATCTGGTGGGGAATGCTCCCATTGTC
GAAAGTGCGCTGCTTCCGCAGCAGATCCTCCCGATTCAGTTTCACGAGGAGCTCTTCGGTGCCGTCCATC
TTCTCAAGGATAGGTTTGATAAACTTATAAAATTCCTCTTGGGAGGCACCTCCGTCGATGTAGCCGGCGT
ATCCATTCTTTGACTGGTCAAAGAAGATTTCCTTGTACTTCTCCGGAAGCTGCTGCCGGACGAGTGCCTT
AAGCAGGGTCAGGTCCTGGTGGTGCTCATCATACCGCTTAATCATTGAAGCTGAAAGAGGGGCCTTGGTG
ATTTCAGTGTTCACGCGGAGAATGTCAGACAGCAGGATGGCGTCAGAAAGATTCTTAGCAGCAAGGAAAA
GGTCGGCGTATTGGTCACCGATCTGGGCCAGGAGGTTGTCGAGATCGTCATCATAGGTGTCCTTGGACAG
TTGCAGCTTGGCATCCTCTGCCAGGTCGAAATTAGACTTGAAATTGGGAGTCAGCCCAAGTGAAAGAGCA
ATCAGGTTCCCGAACAGTCCATTTTTCTTTTCACCCGGCAGCTGAGCGATAAGATTCTCAAGTCTGCGGC
TCTTTGACAGCCGGGCTGACAGAATGGCCTTGGCATCGACTCCGCTTGCATTGATGGGGTTCTCTTCAAA
GAGCTGGTTGTAAGTCTGCACCAGCTGGATGAACAGTTTATCCACATCGCTATTGTCAGGATTGAGGTCG
CCCTCGATCAGGAAGTGGCCTCTGAACTTAATCATGTGGGCCAGGGCCAGGTAGATAAGCCGGAGGTCTG
CCTTGTCGGTTGAGTCCACCAGCTTTTTGCGAAGATGGTAGATGGTTGGGTATTTCTCGTGATAGGCCAC
CTCGTCGACGATATTACCGAAGATGGGATGCCGTTCATGCTTCTTATCCTCTTCCACGAGGAATGATTCT
TCCAGCCTATGGAAGAAGCTGTCGTCGACCTTTGCCATTTCGTTGGAGAATATCTCTTGAAGGTAACAAA
TCCGGTTCTTCCTCCTGGTGTACCGCCGTCTAGCAGTCCGCTTGAGGCGGGTTGCTTCAGCGGTCTCCCC
TGAATCAAAGAGGAGAGCTCCGATCAGATTTTTCTTGATGGAATGCCGGTCGGTGTTCCCGAGCACCTTG
AACTTCTTAGAGGGCACCTTGTACTCGTCAGTGATGACGGCCCACCCGACGCTATTAGTCCCGATGTCCA
GTCCGATAGAATACTTCTTGTCCATGGTGGCGAGATCTAATTCGATCCATATCAGATCTTTTGTTTGTTT
ATGTGTGTTTATTCGAAACTAAGTTCTTGGTGTTTTAAAACTAAAAAAAAGACTAACTATAAAAGTAGAA
TTTAAGAAGTTTAAGAAATAGATTTACAGAATTACAATCAATACCTACCGTCTTTATATACTTATTAGTC
AAGTAGGGGAATAATTTCAGGGAACTGGTTTCAACCTTTTTTTTCAGCTTTTTCCAAATCAGAGAGAGCA
GAAGGTAATAGAAGGTGTAAGAAAATGAGATAGATACATGCGTGGGTCAATTGCCTTGTGTCATCATTTA
CTCCAGGCAGGTTGCATCACTCCATTGAGGTTGTGCCCGTTTTTTGCCTGTTTGTGCCCCTGTTCTCTGT
AGTTGCGCTAAGAGAATGGACCTATGAACTGATGGTTGGTGAAGAAAACAATATTTTGGTGCTGGGATTC
TTTTTTTTTCTGGATGCCAGCTTAAAAAGCGGGCTCCATTATATTTAGTGGATGCCAGGAATAAACTGTT
CACCCAGACACCTACGATGTTATATATTCTGTGTAACCCGCCCCCTATTTTGGGCATGTACGGGTTACAG
CAGAATTAAAAGGCTAATTTTTTGACTAAATAAAGTTAGGAAAATCACTACTATTAATTATTTACGTATT
CTTTGAAATGGCAGTATTGATAATGATAAACTCGAACTGACTAGTAGACTGAATTCGATATCAAGCTTAT
CGATACCGTCGACCTCGAGGGGGGGCCCGGTACCAGCTTTTGTTCCCTTTAGTGAGGGTTAATTTCGAGC
TTGGCGTAATCATGGTCATAGCTGTTTCCTGTGTGAAATTGTTATCCGCTCACAATTCCACACAACATAC
GAGCCGGAAGCATAAAGTGTAAAGCCTGGGGTGCCTAATGAGTGAGGTACGGATCGATCCTGACAGGATA
TATTGGCGGGTAAACCTAAGAGAAAAGAGCGTTTATTAGAATAATCGGATATTTAAAAGGGCGTGAAAAG
GTTTATCCGTTCGTCCATTTGTATGTGCATGCCAACCACAGGGTTCCCCAGATCTGGCGCCGGCCAGCGA
GACGAGCAAGATTGGCCGCGGTCACACTGCTTCCGGTAGTCAATAAACCGGTAAACCAGCAATAGACATA
AGCGGCTATTTAACGACCCTGCCCTGAACCGACGACCGGGTCGAATTTGCTTTCGAACCCCAGAGTCCCG
CTCAGAAGAACTCGTCAAGAAGGCGATAGAAGGCGATGCGCTGCGAATCGGGAGCGGCGATACCGTAAAG
CACGAGGAAGCGGTCAGCCCATTCGCCGCCAAGCTCTTCAGCAATATCACGGGTAGCCAACGCTATGTCC
TGATAGCGGTCCGCCACACCCAGCCGGCCACAGTCGATGAATCCAGAAAAGCGGCCATTTTCCACCATGA
TATTCGGCAAGCAGGCATCGCCATGGGTCACGACGAGATCCTCGCCGTCGGGCATGCGCGCCTTGAGCCT
GGCGAACAGTTCGGCTGGCGCGAGCCCCTGATGCTCTTCGTCCAGATCATCCTGATCGACAAGACCGGCT
TCCATCCGAGTACGTGCTCGCTCGATGCGATGTTTCGCTTGGTGGTCGAATGGGCAGGTAGCCGGATCAA
GCGTATGCAGCCGCCGCATTGCATCAGCCATGATGGATACTTTCTCGGCAGGAGCAAGGTGAGATGACAG
GAGATCCTGCCCCGGCACTTCGCCCAATAGCAGCCAGTCCCTTCCCGCTTCAGTGACAACGTCGAGCACA
GCTGCGCAAGGAACGCCCGTCGTGGCCAGCCACGATAGCCGCGCTGCCTCGTCCTGCAGTTCATTCAGGG
CACCGGACAGGTCGGTCTTGACAAAAAGAACCGGGCGCCCCTGCGCTGACAGCCGGAACACGGCGGCATC
AGAGCAGCCGATTGTCTGTTGTGCCCAGTCATAGCCGAATAGCCTCTCCACCCAAGCGGCCGGAGAACCT
GCGTGCAATCCATCTTGTTCAATCATGCGAAACGATCCTCATCCTGTCTCTTGATCAGATCTTGATCCCC
TGCGCCATCAGATCCTTGGCGGCAAGAAAGCCATCCAGTTTACTTTGCAGGGCTTCCCAACCTTACCAGA
GGGCGCCCCAGCTGGCAATTCCGGTTCGCTTGCTGTCCATAAAACCGCCCAGTCTAGCTATCGCCATGTA
AGCCCACTGCCTCGAGACTAGTTGGTGTCCAACCGGCTCGACGGGGGCAGCGCAAGGCGGTGCCTCCGGC
GGGCCACTCAATGCTTGAGTATACTCACTAGACTTTGCTTCGCAAAGTCGTGACCGCCTACGGCGGCTGC
GGCGCCCTACGGGCTTGCTCTCCGGGCTTCGCCCTGCGCGGTCGCTGCGCTCCCTTGCCAGCCCGTGGAT
ATGTGGACGATGGCCGCGAGCGGCCACCGGCTGGCTCGCTTCGCTCGGCCCGTGGACAACCCTGCTGGAC
AAGCTGATGGACAGGCTGCGCCTGCCCACGAGCTTGACCACAGGGATTGCCCACCGGCTACCCAGCCTTC
GACCACATACCCACCGGCTCCAACTGCGCGGCCTGCGGCCTTGCCCCATCAATTTTTTTAATTTTCTCTG
GGGAAAAGCCTCCGGCCTGCGGCCTGCGCGCTTCGCTTGCCGGTTGGACACCAAGTGGAAGGCGGGTCAA
GGCTCGCGCAGCGACCGCGCAGCGGCTTGGCCTTGACGCGCCTGGAACGACCCAAGCCTATGCGAGTGGG
GGCAGTCGAAGGGCGAAGCCCGCCCGCCTGCCCCCCGAGCCTCACGGCGGCGAGTGCGGGGGTTCCAAGG
GGGCAGCGCCACCTTGGGCAAGGCCGAAGGCCGCGCAGTCGATCAACAAGCCCCGGAGGGGCCACTTTTT
GCCGGAGGGGGAGCCGCGCCGAAGGCGTGGGGGAACCCCGCAGGGGTGCCCTTCTTTGGGCACCAAAGAA
CTAGATATAGGGCGAAATGCGAAAGACTTAAAAATCAACAACTTAAAAAAGGGGGGTACGCAACAGCTCA
TTGCGGCACCCCCCGCAATAGCTCATTGCGTAGGTTAAAGAAAATCTGTAATTGACTGCCACTTTTACGC
AACGCATAATTGTTGTCGCGCTGCCGAAAAGTTGCAGCTGATTGCGCATGGTGCCGCAACCGTGCGGCAC
CCCTACCGCATGGAGATAAGCATGGCCACGCAGTCCAGAGAAATCGGCATTCAAGCCAAGAACAAGCCCG
GTCACTGGGTGCAAACGGAACGCAAAGCGCATGAGGCGTGGGCCGGGCTTATTGCGAGGAAACCCACGGC
GGCAATGCTGCTGCATCACCTCGTGGCGCAGATGGGCCACCAGAACGCCGTGGTGGTCAGCCAGAAGACA
CTTTCCAAGCTCATCGGACGTTCTTTGCGGACGGTCCAATACGCAGTCAAGGACTTGGTGGCCGAGCGCT
GGATCTCCGTCGTGAAGCTCAACGGCCCCGGCACCGTGTCGGCCTACGTGGTCAATGACCGCGTGGCGTG
GGGCCAGCCCCGCGACCAGTTGCGCCTGTCGGTGTTCAGTGCCGCCGTGGTGGTTGATCACGACGACCAG
GACGAATCGCTGTTGGGGCATGGCGACCTGCGCCGCATCCCGACCCTGTATCCGGGCGAGCAGCAACTAC
CGACCGGCCCCGGCGAGGAGCCGCCCAGCCAGCCCGGCATTCCGGGCATGGAACCAGACCTGCCAGCCTT
GACCGAAACGGAGGAATGGGAACGGCGCGGGCAGCAGCGCCTGCCGATGCCCGATGAGCCGTGTTTTCTG
GACGATGGCGAGCCGTTGGAGCCGCCGACACGGGTCACGCTGCCGCGCCGGTAGCACTTGGGTTGCGCAG
CAACCCGTAAGTGCGCTGTTCCAGACTATCGGCTGTAGCCG
Features (pLannotate 1.2.2; 29 found; start..end, strand, type, name):
     10..513     +  misc_feature   CEN/ARS: S. cerevisiae CEN6 centromere fused to an autonomously replicating sequence
    582..617     +  CDS            rop (fragment): Rop protein, which maintains plasmids at low copy number; rop
    719..768     +  misc_feature   bom (fragment): basis of mobility region from pBR322
    808..2164    +  gene           kanMX: yeast selectable marker conferring kanamycin resistance (Wach et al., 1994)
   2206..2245    +  misc_feature   bom (fragment): basis of mobility region from pBR322
   2273..2701    -  rep_origin     f1 ori (sequence partly withheld): f1 bacteriophage origin of replication; arrow indicates direction of (+) strand synthesis
   2705..2860    -  CDS            lacZα (fragment): LacZα fragment of β-galactosidase; lacZ fragment
   2868..2886    +  promoter       T7 promoter: promoter for bacteriophage T7 RNA polymerase
   2895..2957    +  misc_feature   MCS (fragment): pBluescript multiple cloning site
   2958..2996    +  CDS            lacI (fragment): lac repressor; lacI; The lac repressor binds to the lac operator to inhibit transcription in E. coli. This inhibition can be relieved by adding lactose or isopropyl-β-D-thiogalactopyranoside (IPTG).
   3009..3030    +  protein_bind   CAP binding site: CAP binding activates transcription in the presence of cAMP. E. coli catabolite activator protein
   3045..3075    +  promoter       lac promoter: promoter for the E. coli lac operon
   3079..3101    +  protein_bind   lac operator (fragment): The lac repressor binds to the lac operator to inhibit transcription in E. coli. This inhibition can be relieved by adding lactose or isopropyl-β-D-thiogalactopyranoside (IPTG). lac repressor encoded by lacI
   3144..3162    +  promoter       T3 promoter: promoter for bacteriophage T3 RNA polymerase
   3193..3461    +  promoter       SNR52 promoter: promoter for the S. cerevisiae small nucleolar RNA gene SNR52
   3482..3556    +  misc_RNA       gRNA scaffold: guide RNA scaffold for the Streptococcus pyogenes CRISPR/Cas9 system
   3561..3580    +  terminator     SUP4 terminator: transcription terminator for the S. cerevisiae SUP4 tRNA gene
   3698..3885    -  terminator     ADH1 terminator: S. cerevisiae ADH1; transcription terminator for the S. cerevisiae alcohol dehydrogenase 1 (ADH1) gene
   3943..8046    -  CDS            cas9: CAS9_STRP1 - Also known as csn1 From Streptococcus pyogenes serotype M1.
   8081..8747    -  promoter       GAP promoter: S. cerevisiae TDH3; promoter for glyceraldehyde-3-phosphate dehydrogenase
   8772..8825    +  misc_feature   MCS (fragment): pBluescript multiple cloning site
   8837..8855    -  promoter       T3 promoter: promoter for bacteriophage T3 RNA polymerase
   8898..8920    -  protein_bind   lac operator (fragment): The lac repressor binds to the lac operator to inhibit transcription in E. coli. This inhibition can be relieved by adding lactose or isopropyl-β-D-thiogalactopyranoside (IPTG). lac repressor encoded by lacI
   8924..8954    -  promoter       lac promoter: promoter for the E. coli lac operon
   8992..9016    +  misc_feature   RB T-DNA repeat: right border repeat from nopaline C58 T-DNA
   9286..10077   -  CDS            neo: KKA2_KLEPN - Also known as kan, nptII. Experimental evidence at protein level: Swiss-Prot protein existence level 1. Resistance to kanamycin, neomycin, paromomycin, ribostamycin, butirosin and gentamicin B. From Klebsiella pneumoniae.
  10109..10276   -  CDS            tnpA (fragment): TN5P_ECOLX - Also known as tnp. Experimental evidence at protein level: Swiss-Prot protein existence level 1. Mediates transposition of transposon Tn5 by a 'cut and paste' mechanism. First, the monomeric transposase binds the 19 bp inverted DNA repeats flanking the transposon. Then, dimerization of the DNA- bound transposase creates a synaptic DNA complex. After nicking of the first DNA strand, excision of the transposon proceeds through a series of intermediates. The transposase then mediates the insertion of the transposon at a new site by strand transfer. The activity of the wild- type tran
  10491..11262   +  rep_origin     pBBR1 oriV: replication origin of the broad-host-range plasmid pBBR1 from Bordetella bronchiseptica; requires the pBBR1 Rep protein for replication
  11263..11925   +  CDS            pBBR1 Rep: replication protein for the broad-host-range plasmid pBBR1 from Bordetella bronchiseptica
