[The description below was written by a language model from this plasmid's Addgene catalogue record and pLannotate feature annotations shown in this document.]
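Description:
pYAMTrGCsgScLEU2 is a roughly 12 kb yeast CRISPR/Cas9 plasmid built on the pYAMTrGCas backbone and carrying a guide sequence directed against the S. cerevisiae-type LEU2 gene (YCL018W). In bacteria it replicates from the broad-host-range pBBR1 oriV together with its cognate pBBR1 Rep protein, consistent with the recorded low copy number, and is selected with kanamycin through a Tn5-derived neo (nptII) gene. In yeast it is maintained as a centromeric episome by a CEN6/ARS element and selected through the kanMX cassette, a dominant drug marker that does not depend on an auxotrophic host background. The annotation also shows an f1 origin, a right-border T-DNA repeat, pBR322 bom fragments, and remnants of pBluescript-type cloning regions (lacZα fragment, lac promoter/operator, T7 and T3 promoters). The record does not explain the role of the border repeat or mobilisation-related fragments.

The editing payload consists of two divergently placed units whose components were derived from pML104. Streptococcus pyogenes Cas9 is expressed from the strong constitutive TDH3 (GAP) promoter and terminated by the ADH1 terminator. The single guide RNA is transcribed from the RNA polymerase III SNR52 promoter, with the LEU2-specific spacer lying between the promoter and the Cas9 gRNA scaffold, and ends at the SUP4 terminator. Co-expression directs Cas9 cleavage to LEU2, so that imprecise repair disrupts the gene. According to the record, the plasmid is intended for disrupting S. cerevisiae-type LEU2 copies, and the associated work concerns converting polyploid and alloploid Saccharomyces sensu stricto strains into leu2 mutants, where several alleles must be inactivated.
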