Addgene plasmid #224869: pYAMTrGCsgScLEU2
Purpose: Disruption of S. cerevisiae type LEU2 genes
Depositing lab: Katsunori Suzuki. Depositing organization: Hiroshima University. Publication: Conversion of polyploid and alloploid Saccharomyces sensu stricto strains to leu2 mutants by genome DNA editing. Kiyokawa K, Sakuma T, Moriguchi K, Sugiyama M, Akao T, Yamamoto T, Suzuki K. Appl Microbiol Biotechnol. 2024 Jul 12;108(1):416. doi: 10.1007/s00253-024-13242-y. PubMed 38995331.
Backbone
  Vector backbone: pYAMTrGCas
  Vector type: Yeast Expression, CRISPR
Growth in bacteria
  Bacterial resistance: Kanamycin, 50 μg/mL
  Growth temperature: 37°C
  Growth strain: DH5alpha
  Copy number: Low Copy
Gene/Insert
  Gene/Insert name: pYAMTrGCas having the guide sequence ScLEU2
  gRNA/shRNA sequence: AAGGACCAAATAGGCAATGG
  Species: S. cerevisiae (budding yeast)
  Entrez Gene: LEU2 (a.k.a. YCL018W)
  Cloning method: Other
  Sequencing primers: 5′ Unknown
Resource information
  A portion of this plasmid was derived from a plasmid made by: The CRISPR/Cas9 system component genes came from pML104 (addgene plasmid #67638, Laughery et. 2015).
Terms and licenses: Academic/Nonprofit Terms; Industry Terms: Not Available to Industry
How to cite: pYAMTrGCsgScLEU2 was a gift from Katsunori Suzuki (Addgene plasmid # 224869 ; http://n2t.net/addgene:224869 ; RRID:Addgene_224869)
